>Addgene plasmid #109036 | pMPRAv3:minP-GFP | addgene full sequence | sequence record 352051 | Addgene NGS Result
CGCGTTGCTGGCGTTTTTCCATAGGCTCCGCCCCCCTGACGAGCATCACAAAAATCGACGCTCAAGTCAG
AGGTGGCGAAACCCGACAGGACTATAAAGATACCAGGCGTTTCCCCCTGGAAGCTCCCTCGTGCGCTCTC
CTGTTCCGACCCTGCCGCTTACCGGATACCTGTCCGCCTTTCTCCCTTCGGGAAGCGTGGCGCTTTCTCA
TAGCTCACGCTGTAGGTATCTCAGTTCGGTGTAGGTCGTTCGCTCCAAGCTGGGCTGTGTGCACGAACCC
CCCGTTCAGCCCGACCGCTGCGCCTTATCCGGTAACTATCGTCTTGAGTCCAACCCGGTAAGACACGACT
TATCGCCACTGGCAGCAGCCACTGGTAACAGGATTAGCAGAGCGAGGTATGTAGGCGGTGCTACAGAGTT
CTTGAAGTGGTGGCCTAACTACGGCTACACTAGAAGAACAGTATTTGGTATCTGCGCTCTGCTGAAGCCA
GTTACCTTCGGAAAAAGAGTTGGTAGCTCTTGATCCGGCAAACAAACCACCGCTGGTAGCGGTGGTTTTT
TTGTTTGCAAGCAGCAGATTACGCGCAGAAAAAAAGGATCTCAAGAAGATCCTTTGATCTTTTCTACGGG
GTCTGACGCTCAGTGGAACGAAAACTCACGTTAAGGGATTTTGGTCATGAGATTATCAAAAAGGATCTTC
ACCTAGATCCTTTTAAATTAAAAATGAAGTTTTAAATCAATCTAAAGTATATATGAGTAAACTTGGTCTG
ACAGCGGCCGCAAATGCTAAACCACTGCAGTGGTTACCAGTGCTTGATCAGTGAGGCACCGATCTCAGCG
ATCTGCCTATTTCGTTCGTCCATAGTGGCCTGACTCCCCGTCGTGTAGATCACTACGATTCGTGAGGGCT
TACCATCAGGCCCCAGCGCAGCAATGATGCCGCGAGAGCCGCGTTCACCGGCCCCCGATTTGTCAGCAAT
GAACCAGCCAGCAGGGAGGGCCGAGCGAAGAAGTGGTCCTGCTACTTTGTCCGCCTCCATCCAGTCTATG
AGCTGCTGTCGTGATGCTAGAGTAAGAAGTTCGCCAGTGAGTAGTTTCCGAAGAGTTGTGGCCATTGCTA
CTGGCATCGTGGTATCACGCTCGTCGTTCGGTATGGCTTCGTTCAACTCTGGTTCCCAGCGGTCAAGCCG
GGTCACATGATCACCCATATTATGAAGAAATGCAGTCAGCTCCTTAGGGCCTCCGATCGTTGTCAGAAGT
AAGTTGGCCGCGGTGTTGTCGCTCATGGTAATGGCAGCACTACACAATTCTCTTACCGTCATGCCATCCG
TAAGATGCTTTTCCGTGACCGGCGAGTACTCAACCAAGTCGTTTTGTGAGTAGTGTATACGGCGACCAAG
CTGCTCTTGCCCGGCGTCTATACGGGACAACACCGCGCCACATAGCAGTACTTTGAAAGTGCTCATCATC
GGGAATCGTTCTTCGGGGCGGAAAGACTCAAGGATCTTGCCGCTATTGAGATCCAGTTCGATATAGCCCA
CTCTTGCACCCAGTTGATCTTCAGCATCTTTTACTTTCACCAGCGTTTCGGGGTGTGCAAAAACAGGCAA
GCAAAATGCCGCAAAGAAGGGAATGAGTGCGACACGAAAATGTTGGATGCTCATACTCGTCCTTTTTCAA
TATTATTGAAGCATTTATCAGGGTTACTAGTACGTCTCTCAAGGATAAGTAAGTAATATTAAGGTACGGG
AGGTATTGGACAGGCCGCAATAAAATATCTTTATTTTCATTACATCTGTGTGTTGGTTTTTTGTGTGAAT
CGATAGTACTAACATACGCTCTCCATCAAAACAAAACGAAACAAAACAAACTAGCAAAATAGGCTGTCCC
CAGTGCAAGTGCAGGTGCCAGAACATTTCTCTGGCCTAACTGGCCGGTACCTGAGCTCGCTAGCCTCGAG
GATATCAAGATCTGGCCTCGGCGGCCAAGCTTAGACACTAGAGGGTATATAATGGAAGCTCGACTTCCAG
CTTGGCAATCCGGTACTGTTGGTAAAGCCACCATGGTGAGCAAGGGCGAGGAGCTGTTCACCGGGGTGGT
GCCCATCCTGGTCGAGCTGGACGGCGACGTAAACGGCCACAAGTTCAGCGTGTCCGGCGAGGGCGAGGGC
GATGCCACCTACGGCAAGCTGACCCTGAAGTTCATCTGCACCACCGGCAAGCTGCCCGTGCCCTGGCCCA
CCCTCGTGACCACCTTGACCTACGGCGTGCAGTGCTTCGCCCGCTACCCCGACCACATGAAGCAGCACGA
CTTCTTCAAGTCCGCCATGCCCGAAGGCTACGTCCAGGAGCGCACCATCTTCTTCAAGGACGACGGCAAC
TACAAGACCCGCGCCGAGGTGAAGTTCGAGGGCGACACCCTGGTGAACCGCATCGAGCTGAAGGGCATCG
ACTTCAAGGAGGACGGCAACATCCTGGGGCACAAGCTGGAGTACAACTACAACAGCCACAAGGTCTATAT
CACCGCCGACAAGCAGAAGAACGGCATCAAGGTGAACTTCAAGACCCGCCACAACATCGAGGACGGCAGC
GTGCAGCTCGCCGACCACTACCAGCAGAACACCCCCATCGGCGACGGCCCCGTGCTGCTGCCCGACAACC
ACTACCTGAGCACCCAGTCCGCCCTGAGCAAAGACCCCAACGAGAAGCGCGATCACATGGTCCTGCTGGA
GTTCGTGACCGCCGCCGGGATCACTCTCGGCATGGACGAGCTGTACAAGTAATGATAATAATTCTAGAGT
CGGGGCGGCCGGCCGCTTCGAGCAGACATGATAAGATACATTGATGAGTTTGGACAAACCACAACTAGAA
TGCAGTGAAAAAAATGCTTTATTTGTGAAATTTGTGATGCTATTGCTTTATTTGTAACCATTATAAGCTG
CAATAAACAAGTTAACAACAACAATTGCATTCATTTTATGTTTCAGGTTCAGGGGGAGGTGTGGGAGGTT
TTTTAAAGCAAGTAAAACCTCTACAAATGTGGTAAAATCGATAAGGATCCGTCGACCGATGCCCTTGAGA
GCCTTCAACCCAGTCAGCTCCTTCCGGTGGGCGCGGGGCATGACTATCGTCGCCGCACTTATGACTGTCT
TCTTTATCATGCAACTCGTAGGACAGGTGCCGGCAGCGCTCTTCCGCTTCCTCGCTCACTGACTCGCTGC
GCTCGGTCGTTCGGCTGCGGCGAGCGGTATCAGCTCACTCAAAGGCGGTAATACGGTTATCCACAGAATC
AGGGGATAACGCAGGAAAGAACATGTGAGCAAAAGGCCAGCAAAAGGCCAGGAACCGTAAAAAGGC
Features (pLannotate 1.2.2; 11 found; start..end, strand, type, name):
     16..604     -  rep_origin     ori: high-copy-number ColE1/pMB1/pBR322/pUC origin of replication
    804..1664    -  CDS            AmpR: β-lactamase confers resistance to ampicillin, carbenicillin, and related antibiotics
   1665..1706    -  promoter       AmpR promoter (fragment): bla
   1769..1817    +  polyA_signal   poly(A) signal: synthetic polyadenylation signal
   1831..1922    +  misc_feature   pause site: RNA polymerase II transcriptional pause signal from the human α2 globin gene
   1999..2030    +  promoter       minP: minimal TATA-box promoter with low basal activity
   2063..2779    +  CDS            Emerald: Emerald is a basic (constitutively fluorescent) green fluorescent protein published in 1998, derived from Aequorea victoria. It is reported to be a very rapidly-maturing weak dimer.
   2832..2953    -  polyA_signal   SV40 poly(A) signal: SV40 polyadenylation signal
   2976..3044    -  CDS            large T antigen (fragment): large T antigen from SV40 (simian virus 40)
   3060..3192    +  CDS            TcR (fragment): tetracycline efflux protein; tet; confers resistance to tetracycline
   3191..3324    -  rep_origin     RSF ori (fragment): Plasmids containing the RSF 1030 origin of replication can be propagated in E. coli cells that contain additional plasmids with compatible origins.
