[The description below was written by a language model from this plasmid's Addgene catalogue record and pLannotate feature annotations shown in this document.]
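Description:
pMPRAv3:minP-GFP is a 3,356 bp mammalian expression plasmid built on the Promega pGL4.23 reporter backbone, in which a 726 bp emGFP (Emerald GFP) insert introduced by Gibson cloning occupies the reporter position. It is propagated in E. coli under ampicillin selection, with a β-lactamase gene driven by its bla promoter. The annotated origin is a ColE1/pMB1/pUC-type origin that the feature table describes as high-copy, although the catalogue entry lists the plasmid as low copy. The record does not resolve this difference.

The payload is a compact reporter unit. A minimal TATA-box promoter (minP), which has low basal activity on its own, sits directly upstream of the Emerald GFP coding sequence, a rapidly maturing green fluorescent protein derived from Aequorea victoria. An SV40 polyadenylation signal follows the reporter. Upstream of minP, a synthetic poly(A) signal and the RNA polymerase II transcriptional pause site from the human α2 globin gene act as insulators. They terminate spurious transcripts arising in the backbone, so that reporter output reflects only the sequences placed next to the minimal promoter. Short annotated fragments of SV40 large T antigen, a tetracycline resistance gene and an RSF origin are partial matches and are probably backbone remnants rather than functional elements.

The stated purpose is to serve as the minimal promoter plus GFP donor for version 3 of a massively parallel reporter assay (MPRA) system. In such a workflow, the minP-GFP cassette would typically be transferred into a library of candidate regulatory sequences, so that each tested element drives reporter transcription. The record does not detail how the transfer is done.
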