Addgene plasmid #109036: pMPRAv3:minP-GFP
Purpose: MPRA v3 minimal promoter with GFP donor
Depositing lab: Pardis Sabeti & Ryan Tewhey. Depositing organization: Jackson Laboratory. Publication: Direct Identification of Hundreds of Expression-Modulating Variants using a Multiplexed Reporter Assay. Tewhey R, Kotliar D, Park DS, Liu B, Winnicki S, Reilly SK, Andersen KG, Mikkelsen TS, Lander ES, Schaffner SF, Sabeti PC. Cell. 2016 Jun 2;165(6):1519-29. doi: 10.1016/j.cell.2016.04.027. PubMed 27259153.
Backbone
  Vector backbone: pGL4.23
  Backbone manufacturer: Promega
  Total vector size (bp): 3356
  Vector type: Mammalian Expression
Growth in bacteria
  Bacterial resistance: Ampicillin, 100 μg/mL
  Growth temperature: 37°C
  Growth strain: DH5alpha
  Copy number: Low Copy
Gene/Insert
  Gene/Insert name: emGFP
  Insert size (bp): 726
  Promoter: minP
  Cloning method: Gibson Cloning
  Sequencing primers: 5′ ATGGTGAGCAAGGGCGA; 3′ TTATCATTACTTGTACAGCTCGTCCATGC
Terms and licenses: Academic/Nonprofit Terms; Industry Terms: Not Available to Industry
How to cite: pMPRAv3:minP-GFP was a gift from Pardis Sabeti & Ryan Tewhey (Addgene plasmid # 109036 ; http://n2t.net/addgene:109036 ; RRID:Addgene_109036)
